Addgene plasmid #30031: HL 2817 (=HL 716 + pHL 720)
Depositing lab: Han Lim. Depositing organization: University of California, Berkeley. Publication: Disruption of small RNA signaling caused by competition for Hfq. Hussein R, Lim HN. Proc Natl Acad Sci U S A. 2011 Jan 18;108(3):1110-5. doi: 10.1073/pnas.1010082108. Epub 2010 Dec 28. PubMed 21189298.
Backbone
  Vector backbone: ColE (from pZ system) + AmpR
  Backbone manufacturer: Lim Lab (modified from Rolf Lutz and Hermann Bujard, 1997)
  Backbone size w/o insert (bp): 2000
  Vector type: Bacterial Expression, Synthetic Biology
Growth in bacteria
  Bacterial resistance: Ampicillin, 100 μg/mL
  Growth temperature: 37°C
  Growth strain: HL 716
  Copy number: High Copy
Gene/Insert
  Gene/Insert name: pLtetO-1:mCherry, pLlacO-1:sodB::gfp
  Species: E. coli
  Insert size (bp): 2500
  Tag / fusion protein: mCherry, GFP (C terminal on backbone)
  Cloning method: Restriction Enzyme; 5′ cloning site AatII (not destroyed); 3′ cloning site ApaI (not destroyed)
  Sequencing primers: 5′ ctcatgagcggatacat atttgaa; 3′ agctgatacc gctcgccgca gccgaacg
Terms and licenses: Academic/Nonprofit Terms; Industry Terms: Not Available to Industry
Depositor comments: Please note that this plasmid may require a unique bacterial strain, so make sure to confirm that you can also obtain the appropriate growth strain. Please contact us or contact our distributors if you have any questions.
How to cite: HL 2817 (=HL 716 + pHL 720) was a gift from Han Lim (Addgene plasmid # 30031 ; http://n2t.net/addgene:30031 ; RRID:Addgene_30031)
