[The description below was written by a language model from this plasmid's Addgene catalogue record.]
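Description:
HL 2817 is the designation for the E. coli host strain HL 716 carrying the plasmid pHL 720, a bacterial expression and synthetic-biology construct built on a modified pZ-system backbone. The roughly 2 kb backbone supplies a ColE-type origin, recorded as high copy, and an ampicillin resistance marker for selection. The depositor notes that the plasmid may depend on its particular host strain, so the strain background is part of the system rather than an interchangeable cloning host, although the record does not describe the genotype of HL 716.

The insert of about 2.5 kb, cloned between AatII and ApaI sites that were both preserved, contains two independent reporter cassettes. In one, the PLtetO-1 promoter drives mCherry; in the other, the PLlacO-1 promoter drives a sodB::gfp fusion in which GFP is joined to E. coli sodB sequence. PLtetO-1 and PLlacO-1 are synthetic phage lambda PL-derived promoters carrying tet or lac operators, so they are repressed by TetR and LacI respectively and can be induced separately in hosts that supply those repressors. sodB mRNA is a well-known target of Hfq-dependent small RNA regulation, so the GFP fusion would serve as a fluorescent readout of post-transcriptional control of this target, while mCherry would provide a separately controlled second colour, though the record does not state its exact role. This fits the associated study on disruption of small RNA signalling through competition for Hfq. No feature table is provided, so the extent of the sodB fragment, the terminators and the ribosome binding sites are not stated.
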