>Addgene plasmid #30031 | HL 2817 (=HL 716 + pHL 720) | addgene partial sequence | sequence record 35320 | 30031 with mCherry-R
TCGCCTCGCCTCGATCTCGAACTCGTGGCCGTTCACGGAGCCCTCCATGTGCACCTTGAAGCGCATGAAC
TCCTTGATGATGGCCATGTTATCCTCCTCGCCCTTGCTCACCATTTTTTTTCCTCCTTACCCGGGAGTAT
CTCTATCACTGATAGGGATGTCAATCTCTATCACTGATAGGGAGGATCCTGAGCGGATACATATTTGAAT
GTATTTAGAAAAATAAACAAAAGAGTTTGTAGAAACGCAAAAAGGCCATCCGTCAGGATGGCCTTCTGCT
TAATTTGATGCCTGGCAGTTTATGGCGGGCGTCCTGCCCGCCACCCTCCGGGCCGTTGCTTCGCAACGTT
CAAATCCGCTCCCGGCGGATTTGTCCTACTCAGGAGAGCGTTCACCGACAAACAACAGATAAAACGAAAG
GCCCAGTCTTTCGACTGAGCCTTTCGTTTTATTTGATGCCTGGCAGTTCCCTACTCTCGCATGGGGAGAC
CCCACACTACCATCGGCGCTACGGCGTTTCACTTCTGAGTTCGGCATGGGGTCAGGTGGGACCACCGCGC
TACTGCCGCCAGGCAAATTCTGTTTTATCAGACCGCTTCTGCGTTCTGATTTAATCTGTATCAGGCTGAA
AATCTTCTCTCATCCGCCAAAACAGCCAAGCTAGCTTTTATTTGTAGAGCTCATCCATGCCATGTGTAAT
CCCAGCAGCTGTTACAAACTCAAGAAGGACCATGTGGTCTCTCTTTTCGTTGGGATCTTTCGAAAGGGCA
GATTGTGTGGACAGGTAATGGTTGTCTGGTAAAAGGACAGGGCCATCGCCAATTGG
