>Addgene plasmid #30031 | HL 2817 (=HL 716 + pHL 720) | depositor partial sequence | sequence record 35683 | vector backbone, ColE (from pZ system) + AmpR
CCCGGGGGATCCCATGGTACGCGTGCTAGAGGCATCAAATAAAACGAAAGGCTCAGTCGAAAGACTGGGC
CTTTCGTTTTATCTGTTGTTTGTCGGTGAACGCTCTCCTGAGTAGGACAAATCCGCCGCCCTAGACCTAG
GCGTTCGGCTGCGGCGAGCGGTATCAGCTCACTCAAAGGCGGTAATACGGTTATCCACAGAATCAGGGGA
TAACGCAGGAAAGAACATGTGAGCAAAAGGCCAGCAAAAGGCCAGGAACCGTAAAAAGGCCGCGTTGCTG
GCGTTTTTCCATAGGCTCCGCCCCCCTGACGAGCATCACAAAAATCGACGCTCAAGTCAGAGGTGGCGAA
ACCCGACAGGACTATAAAGATACCAGGCGTTTCCCCCTGGAAGCTCCCTCGTGCGCTCTCCTGTTCCGAC
CCTGCCGCTTACCGGATACCTGTCCGCCTTTCTCCCTTCGGGAAGCGTGGCGCTTTCTCAATGCTCACGC
TGTAGGTATCTCAGTTCGGTGTAGGTCGTTCGCTCCAAGCTGGGCTGTGTGCACGAACCCCCCGTTCAGC
CCGACCGCTGCGCCTTATCCGGTAACTATCGTCTTGAGTCCAACCCGGTAAGACACGACTTATCGCCACT
GGCAGCAGCCACTGGTAACAGGATTAGCAGAGCGAGGTATGTAGGCGGTGCTACAGAGTTCTTGAAGTGG
TGGCCTAACTACGGCTACACTAGAAGGACAGTATTTGGTATCTGCGCTCTGCTGAAGCCAGTTACCTTCG
GAAAAAGAGTTGGTAGCTCTTGATCCGGCAAACAAACCACCGCTGGTAGCGGTGGTTTTTTTGTTTGCAA
GCAGCAGATTACGCGCAGAAAAAAAGGATCTCAAGAAGATCCTTTGATCTTTTCTACGGGGTCTGACGCT
CAGTGGAACGAAAACTCACGTTAAGGGATTTTGGTCATGACTAGTGCTTGGATTCTCACCAATAAAAAAC
GCCCGGCGGCAACCGAGCGTTCTGAACAAATCCAGATGGAGTTCTGAGGTCATTACTGGATCTATCAACA
GGAGTCCAAGCGAGCTCGTAAACTTGGTCTGACAGTTACCAATGCTTAATCAGTGAGGCACCTATCTCAG
CGATCTGTCTATTTCGTTCATCCATAGTTGCCTGACTCCCCGTCGTGTAGATAACTACGATACGGGAGGG
CTTACCATCTGGCCCCAGTGCTGCAATGATACCGCGAGACCCACGCTCACCGGCTCCAGATTTATCAGCA
ATAAACCAGCCAGCCGGAAGGGCCGAGCGCAGAAGTGGTCCTGCAACTTTATCCGCCTCCATCCAGTCTA
TTAATTGTTGCCGGGAAGCTAGAGTAAGTAGTTCGCCAGTTAATAGTTTGCGCAACGTTGTTGCCATTGC
TACAGGCATCGTGGTGTCACGCTCGTCGTTTGGTATGGCTTCATTCAGCTCCGGTTCCCAACGATCAAGG
CGAGTTACATGATCCCCCATGTTGTGCAAAAAAGCGGTTAGCTCCTTCGGTCCTCCGATCGTTGTCAGAA
GTAAGTTGGCCGCAGTGTTATCACTCATGGTTATGGCAGCACTGCATAATTCTCTTACTGTCATGCCATC
CGTAAGATGCTTTTCTGTGACTGGTGAGTACTCAACCAAGTCATTCTGAGAATAGTGTATGCGGCGACCG
AGTTGCTCTTGCCCGGCGTCAATACGGGATAATACCGCGCCACATAGCAGAACTTTAAAAGTGCTCATCA
TTGGAAAACGTTCTTCGGGGCGAAAACTCTCAAGGATCTTACCGCTGTTGAGATCCAGTTCGATGTAACC
CACTCGTGCACCCAACTGATCTTCAGCATCTTTTACTTTCACCAGCGTTTCTGGGTGAGCAAAAACAGGA
AGGCAAAATGCCGCAAAAAAGGGAATAAGGGCGACACGGAAATGTTGAATACTCATACTCTTCCTTTTTC
AATATTATTGAAGCATTTATCAGGGTTATTGTCTCATGAGCGGATACATATTTGAATGTATTTAGAAAAA
TAAACAAATAGGGGTTCCGCGCACATTTCCCCGAAAAGTGCCACCTGACGTC
