>Addgene plasmid #30031 | HL 2817 (=HL 716 + pHL 720) | depositor partial sequence | sequence record 35684 | sodB
CATACGCACAATAAGGCTATTGTACGTATGCAAATTAATAATAAAGGAGAGTAGCAATGTCATTCGAATT
ACCTGCACTACCATATGCTAAAGATGCTCTGGCACCGCACATTTCTGCGGAAACCATCGAGTATCACTAC
GGCAAGCACCATCAGACTTATGTCACTAACCTGAACAACCTGATTAAAGGTACCGCG
