>Addgene plasmid #30031 | HL 2817 (=HL 716 + pHL 720) | addgene partial sequence | sequence record 36742 | GFP-R 5'-CCATCTAATTCAACAAGAATTGGGACAAC-3'
TCGGGAAGTCTTCTCCTTTACGCATGCTCGCGGTACCTTTAATCAGGTTGTTCAGGTTAGTGACATAAGT
CTGATGGTGCTTGCCGTAGTGATACTCGATGGTTTCCGCAGAAATGTGCGGTGCCAGAGCATCTTTAGCA
TATGGTAGTGCAGGTAATTCGAATGACATTGCTACTCTCCTTTATTATTAATTTGCATACGTACAATAGC
CTTATTGTGCGTATGGTCGACAGTATCTTGTTATCCGCTCACAATGTCAATGTTATCCGCTCACATTTAT
GACGTCAGGTGGCACTTTTCGGGGAAATGTGCGCGGAACCCCTATTTGTTTATTTTTCTAAATACATTCA
AATATGTATCCGCTCATGAGACAATAACCCTGATAAATGCTTCAATAATATTGAAAAAGGAAGAGTATGA
GTATTCAACATTTCCGTGTCGCCCTTATTCCCTTTTTTGCGGCATTTTGCCTTCCTGTTTTTGCTCACCC
AGAAACGCTGGTGAAAGTAAAAGATGCTGAAGATCAGTTGGGTGCACGAGTGGGTTACATCGAACTGGAT
CTCAACAGCGGTAAGATCCTTGAGAGTTTTCGCCCCGAAGAACGTTTTCCAATGATGAGCACTTTTAAAG
TTCTGCTATGTGGCGCGGTATTATCCCGTATTGACGCCGGGCAAGAGCAACTCGGTCGCCGCATACACTA
TTCTCAGAATGACTTGGTTGAGTACTCACCAGTCACAGAAAAGCATCTTACGGATGGCATGACAGTAAGA
GAATTATGCAGTGCTGCCATAACCATGAGTGATGACACTGC
